>Addgene plasmid #77911 | GK2 gRNA (BRDN0001487045) | addgene full sequence | sequence record 188638 | Addgene Assembled Sequence
CCCGGGTGCAAAGATGGATAAAGTTTTAAACAGAGAGGAATCTTTGCAGCTAATGGACCTTCTAGGTCTT
GAAAGGAGTGGGAATTGGCTCCGGTGCCCGTCAGTGGGCAGAGCGCACATCGCCCACAGTCCCCGAGAAG
TTGGGGGGAGGGGTCGGCAATTGATCCGGTGCCTAGAGAAGGTGGCGCGGGGTAAACTGGGAAAGTGATG
TCGTGTACTGGCTCCGCCTTTTTCCCGAGGGTGGGGGAGAACCGTATATAAGTGCAGTAGTCGCCGTGAA
CGTTCTTTTTCGCAACGGGTTTGCCGCCAGAACACAGGTAAGTGCCGTGTGTGGTTCCCGCGGGCCTGGC
CTCTTTACGGGTTATGGCCCTTGCGTGCCTTGAATTACTTCCACCTGGCTGCAGTACGTGATTCTTGATC
CCGAGCTTCGGGTTGGAAGTGGGTGGGAGAGTTCGAGGCCTTGCGCTTAAGGAGCCCCTTCGCCTCGTGC
TTGAGTTGAGGCCTGGCCTGGGCGCTGGGGCCGCCGCGTGCGAATCTGGTGGCACCTTCGCGCCTGTCTC
GCTGCTTTCGATAAGTCTCTAGCCATTTAAAATTTTTGATGACCTGCTGCGACGCTTTTTTTCTGGCAAG
ATAGTCTTGTAAATGCGGGCCAAGATCTGCACACTGGTATTTCGGTTTTTGGGGCCGCGGGCGGCGACGG
GGCCCGTGCGTCCCAGCGCACATGTTCGGCGAGGCGGGGCCTGCGAGCGCGGCCACCGAGAATCGGACGG
GGGTAGTCTCAAGCTGGCCGGCCTGCTCTGGTGCCTGGCCTCGCGCCGCCGTGTATCGCCCCGCCCTGGG
CGGCAAGGCTGGCCCGGTCGGCACCAGTTGCGTGAGCGGAAAGATGGCCGCTTCCCGGCCCTGCTGCAGG
GAGCTCAAAATGGAGGACGCGGCGCTCGGGAGAGCGGGCGGGTGAGTCACCCACACAAAGGAAAAGGGCC
TTTCCGTCCTCAGCCGTCGCTTCATGTGACTCCACGGAGTACCGGGCGCCGTCCAGGCACCTCGATTAGT
TCTCGAGCTTTTGGAGTACGTCGTCTTTAGGTTGGGGGGAGGGGTTTTATGCGATGGAGTTTCCCCACAC
TGAGTGGGTGGAGACTGAAGTTAGGCCAGCTTGGCACTTGATGTAATTCTCCTTGGAATTTGCCCTTTTT
GAGTTTGGATCTTGGTTCATTCTCAAGCCTCAGACAGTGGTTCAAAGTTTTTTTCTTCCATTTCAGGTGT
CGTGACGTACGGCCACCATGACCGAGTACAAGCCCACGGTGCGCCTCGCCACCCGCGACGACGTCCCCAG
GGCCGTACGCACCCTCGCCGCCGCGTTCGCCGACTACCCCGCCACGCGCCACACCGTCGATCCGGACCGC
CACATCGAGCGGGTCACCGAGCTGCAAGAACTCTTCCTCACGCGCGTCGGGCTCGACATCGGCAAGGTGT
GGGTCGCGGACGACGGCGCCGCCGTGGCGGTCTGGACCACGCCGGAGAGCGTCGAAGCGGGGGCGGTGTT
CGCCGAGATCGGCCCGCGCATGGCCGAGTTGAGCGGTTCCCGGCTGGCCGCGCAGCAACAGATGGAAGGC
CTCCTGGCGCCGCACCGGCCCAAGGAGCCCGCGTGGTTCCTGGCCACCGTCGGAGTCTCGCCCGACCACC
AGGGCAAGGGTCTGGGCAGCGCCGTCGTGCTCCCCGGAGTGGAGGCGGCCGAGCGCGCCGGGGTGCCCGC
CTTCCTGGAGACCTCCGCGCCCCGCAACCTCCCCTTCTACGAGCGGCTCGGCTTCACCGTCACCGCCGAC
GTCGAGGTGCCCGAAGGACCGCGCACCTGGTGCATGACCCGCAAGCCCGGTGCCTGAACGCGTTAAGTCG
ACAATCAACCTCTGGATTACAAAATTTGTGAAAGATTGACTGGTATTCTTAACTATGTTGCTCCTTTTAC
GCTATGTGGATACGCTGCTTTAATGCCTTTGTATCATGCTATTGCTTCCCGTATGGCTTTCATTTTCTCC
TCCTTGTATAAATCCTGGTTGCTGTCTCTTTATGAGGAGTTGTGGCCCGTTGTCAGGCAACGTGGCGTGG
TGTGCACTGTGTTTGCTGACGCAACCCCCACTGGTTGGGGCATTGCCACCACCTGTCAGCTCCTTTCCGG
GACTTTCGCTTTCCCCCTCCCTATTGCCACGGCGGAACTCATCGCCGCCTGCCTTGCCCGCTGCTGGACA
GGGGCTCGGCTGTTGGGCACTGACAATTCCGTGGTGTTGTCGGGGAAATCATCGTCCTTTCCTTGGCTGC
TCGCCTGTGTTGCCACCTGGATTCTGCGCGGGACGTCCTTCTGCTACGTCCCTTCGGCCCTCAATCCAGC
GGACCTTCCTTCCCGCGGCCTGCTGCCGGCTCTGCGGCCTCTTCCGCGTCTTCGCCTTCGCCCTCAGACG
AGTCGGATCTCCCTTTGGGCCGCCTCCCCGCGTCGACTTTAAGACCAATGACTTACAAGGCAGCTGTAGA
TCTTAGCCACTTTTTAAAAGAAAAGGGGGGACTGGAAGGGCTAATTCACTCCCAACGAAGACAAGATCTG
CTTTTTGCTTGTACTGGGTCTCTCTGGTTAGACCAGATCTGAGCCTGGGAGCTCTCTGGCTAACTAGGGA
ACCCACTGCTTAAGCCTCAATAAAGCTTGCCTTGAGTGCTTCAAGTAGTGTGTGCCCGTCTGTTGTGTGA
CTCTGGTAACTAGAGATCCCTCAGACCCTTTTAGTCAGTGTGGAAAATCTCTAGCAGTACGTATAGTAGT
TCATGTCATCTTATTATTCAGTATTTATAACTTGCAAAGAAATGAATATCAGAGAGTGAGAGGAACTTGT
TTATTGCAGCTTATAATGGTTACAAATAAAGCAATAGCATCACAAATTTCACAAATAAAGCATTTTTTTC
ACTGCATTCTAGTTGTGGTTTGTCCAAACTCATCAATGTATCTTATCATGTCTGGCTCTAGCTATCCCGC
CCCTAACTCCGCCCATCCCGCCCCTAACTCCGCCCAGTTCCGCCCATTCTCCGCCCCATGGCTGACTAAT
TTTTTTTATTTATGCAGAGGCCGAGGCCGCCTCGGCCTCTGAGCTATTCCAGAAGTAGTGAGGAGGCTTT
TTTGGAGGCCTAGGGACGTACCCAATTCGCCCTATAGTGAGTCGTATTACGCGCGCTCACTGGCCGTCGT
TTTACAACGTCGTGACTGGGAAAACCCTGGCGTTACCCAACTTAATCGCCTTGCAGCACATCCCCCTTTC
GCCAGCTGGCGTAATAGCGAAGAGGCCCGCACCGATCGCCCTTCCCAACAGTTGCGCAGCCTGAATGGCG
AATGGG
[124 nt withheld, positions 3367-3490]
C
[91 nt withheld, positions 3492-3582]
A
[49 nt withheld, positions 3584-3632]
CCTTTGACGTTGGAGTCCACGTTCTTT
[37 nt withheld, positions 3660-3696]
ACCCTATCTCGGTCTATTCTTTTGATTTATAAGGGATTTTGCCGATTTCGGCCTATTGGTTAAAAAATGA
GCTGATTTAACAAAAATTTAACGCGAATTTTAACAAAATATTAACGCTTACAATTTAGGTGGCACTTTTC
GGGGAAATGTGCGCGGAACCCCTATTTGTTTATTTTTCTAAATACATTCAAATATGTATCCGCTCATGAG
ACAATAACCCTGATAAATGCTTCAATAATATTGAAAAAGGAAGAGTATGAGTATTCAACATTTCCGTGTC
GCCCTTATTCCCTTTTTTGCGGCATTTTGCCTTCCTGTTTTTGCTCACCCAGAAACGCTGGTGAAAGTAA
AAGATGCTGAAGATCAGTTGGGTGCACGAGTGGGTTACATCGAACTGGATCTCAACAGCGGTAAGATCCT
TGAGAGTTTTCGCCCCGAAGAACGTTTTCCAATGATGAGCACTTTTAAAGTTCTGCTATGTGGCGCGGTA
TTATCCCGTATTGACGCCGGGCAAGAGCAACTCGGTCGCCGCATACACTATTCTCAGAATGACTTGGTTG
AGTACTCACCAGTCACAGAAAAGCATCTTACGGATGGCATGACAGTAAGAGAATTATGCAGTGCTGCCAT
AACCATGAGTGATAACACTGCGGCCAACTTACTTCTGACAACGATCGGAGGACCGAAGGAGCTAACCGCT
TTTTTGCACAACATGGGGGATCATGTAACTCGCCTTGATCGTTGGGAACCGGAGCTGAATGAAGCCATAC
CAAACGACGAGCGTGACACCACGATGCCTGTAGCAATGGCAACAACGTTGCGCAAACTATTAACTGGCGA
ACTACTTACTCTAGCTTCCCGGCAACAATTAATAGACTGGATGGAGGCGGATAAAGTTGCAGGACCACTT
CTGCGCTCGGCCCTTCCGGCTGGCTGGTTTATTGCTGATAAATCTGGAGCCGGTGAGCGTGGGTCTCGCG
GTATCATTGCAGCACTGGGGCCAGATGGTAAGCCCTCCCGTATCGTAGTTATCTACACGACGGGGAGTCA
GGCAACTATGGATGAACGAAATAGACAGATCGCTGAGATAGGTGCCTCACTGATTAAGCATTGGTAACTG
TCAGACCAAGTTTACTCATATATACTTTAGATTGATTTAAAACTTCATTTTTAATTTAAAAGGATCTAGG
TGAAGATCCTTTTTGATAATCTCATGACCAAAATCCCTTAACGTGAGTTTTCGTTCCACTGAGCGTCAGA
CCCCGTAGAAAAGATCAAAGGATCTTCTTGAGATCCTTTTTTTCTGCGCGTAATCTGCTGCTTGCAAACA
AAAAAACCACCGCTACCAGCGGTGGTTTGTTTGCCGGATCAAGAGCTACCAACTCTTTTTCCGAAGGTAA
CTGGCTTCAGCAGAGCGCAGATACCAAATACTGTTCTTCTAGTGTAGCCGTAGTTAGGCCACCACTTCAA
GAACTCTGTAGCACCGCCTACATACCTCGCTCTGCTAATCCTGTTACCAGTGGCTGCTGCCAGTGGCGAT
AAGTCGTGTCTTACCGGGTTGGACTCAAGACGATAGTTACCGGATAAGGCGCAGCGGTCGGGCTGAACGG
GGGGTTCGTGCACACAGCCCAGCTTGGAGCGAACGACCTACACCGAACTGAGATACCTACAGCGTGAGCT
ATGAGAAAGCGCCACGCTTCCCGAAGGGAGAAAGGCGGACAGGTATCCGGTAAGCGGCAGGGTCGGAACA
GGAGAGCGCACGAGGGAGCTTCCAGGGGGAAACGCCTGGTATCTTTATAGTCCTGTCGGGTTTCGCCACC
TCTGACTTGAGCGTCGATTTTTGTGATGCTCGTCAGGGGGGCGGAGCCTATGGAAAAACGCCAGCAACGC
GGCCTTTTTACGGTTCCTGGCCTTTTGCTGGCCTTTTGCTCACATGTTCTTTCCTGCGTTATCCCCTGAT
TCTGTGGATAACCGTATTACCGCCTTTGAGTGAGCTGATACCGCTCGCCGCAGCCGAACGACCGAGCGCA
GCGAGTCAGTGAGCGAGGAAGCGGAAGAGCGCCCAATACGCAAACCGCCTCTCCCCGCGCGTTGGCCGAT
TCATTAATGCAGCTGGCACGACAGGTTTCCCGACTGGAAAGCGGGCAGTGAGCGCAACGCAATTAATGTG
AGTTAGCTCACTCATTAGGCACCCCAGGCTTTACACTTTATGCTTCCGGCTCGTATGTTGTGTGGAATTG
TGAGCGGATAACAATTTCACACAGGAAACAGCTATGACCATGATTACGCCAAGCGCGCAATTAACCCTCA
CTAAAGGGAACAAAAGCTGGAGCTGCAAGCTTAATGTAGTCTTATGCAATACTCTTGTAGTCTTGCAACA
TGGTAACGATGAGTTAGCAACATGCCTTACAAGGAGAGAAAAAGCACCGTGCATGCCGATTGGTGGAAGT
AAGGTGGTACGATCGTGCCTTATTAGGAAGGCAACAGACGGGTCTGACATGGATTGGACGAACCACTGAA
TTGCCGCATTGCAGAGATATTGTATTTAAGTGCCTAGCTCGATACATAAACGGGTCTCTCTGGTTAGACC
AGATCTGAGCCTGGGAGCTCTCTGGCTAACTAGGGAACCCACTGCTTAAGCCTCAATAAAGCTTGCCTTG
AGTGCTTCAAGTAGTGTGTGCCCGTCTGTTGTGTGACTCTGGTAACTAGAGATCCCTCAGACCCTTTTAG
TCAGTGTGGAAAATCTCTAGCAGTGGCGCCCGAACAGGGACTTGAAAGCGAAAGGGAAACCAGAGGAGCT
CTCTCGACGCAGGACTCGGCTTGCTGAAGCGCGCACGGCAAGAGGCGAGGGGCGGCGACTGGTGAGTACG
CCAAAAATTTTGACTAGCGGAGGCTAGAAGGAGAGAGATGGGTGCGAGAGCGTCAGTATTAAGCGGGGGA
GAATTAGATCGCGATGGGAAAAAATTCGGTTAAGGCCAGGGGGAAAGAAAAAATATAAATTAAAACATAT
AGTATGGGCAAGCAGGGAGCTAGAACGATTCGCAGTTAATCCTGGCCTGTTAGAAACATCAGAAGGCTGT
AGACAAATACTGGGACAGCTACAACCATCCCTTCAGACAGGATCAGAAGAACTTAGATCATTATATAATA
CAGTAGCAACCCTCTATTGTGTGCATCAAAGGATAGAGATAAAAGACACCAAGGAAGCTTTAGACAAGAT
AGAGGAAGAGCAAAACAAAAGTAAGACCACCGCACAGCAAGCGGCCGCTGATCTTCAGACCTGGAGGAGG
AGATATGAGGGACAATTGGAGAAGTGAATTATATAAATATAAAGTAGTAAAAATTGAACCATTAGGAGTA
GCACCCACCAAGGCAAAGAGAAGAGTGGTGCAGAGAGAAAAAAGAGCAGTGGGAATAGGAGCTTTGTTCC
TTGGGTTCTTGGGAGCAGCAGGAAGCACTATGGGCGCAGCGTCAATGACGCTGACGGTACAGGCCAGACA
ATTATTGTCTGGTATAGTGCAGCAGCAGAACAATTTGCTGAGGGCTATTGAGGCGCAACAGCATCTGTTG
CAACTCACAGTCTGGGGCATCAAGCAGCTCCAGGCAAGAATCCTGGCTGTGGAAAGATACCTAAAGGATC
AACAGCTCCTGGGGATTTGGGGTTGCTCTGGAAAACTCATTTGCACCACTGCTGTGCCTTGGAATGCTAG
TTGGAGTAATAAATCTCTGGAACAGATTTGGAATCACACGACCTGGATGGAGTGGGACAGAGAAATTAAC
AATTACACAAGCTTAATACACTCCTTAATTGAAGAATCGCAAAACCAGCAAGAAAAGAATGAACAAGAAT
TATTGGAATTAGATAAATGGGCAAGTTTGTGGAATTGGTTTAACATAACAAATTGGCTGTGGTATATAAA
ATTATTCATAATGATAGTAGGAGGCTTGGTAGGTTTAAGAATAGTTTTTGCTGTACTTTCTATAGTGAAT
AGAGTTAGGCAGGGATATTCACCATTATCGTTTCAGACCCACCTCCCAACCCCGAGGGGACCCAGAGAGG
GCCTATTTCCCATGATTCCTTCATATTTGCATATACGATACAAGGCTGTTAGAGAGATAATTAGAATTAA
TTTGACTGTAAACACAAAGATATTAGTACAAAATACGTGACGTAGAAAGTAATAATTTCTTGGGTAGTTT
GCAGTTTTAAAATTATGTTTTAAAATGGACTATCATATGCTTACCGTAACTTGAAAGTATTTCGATTTCT
TGGCTTTATATATCTTGTGGAAAGGACGAAACACCGATATCCAACATAAAAGCTGTGTTTTAGAGCTAGA
AATAGCAAGTTAAAATAAGGCTAGTCCGTTATCAACTTGAAAAAGTGGCACCGAGTCGGTGCTTTTTTAA
GCTTGGCGTAACTAGATCTTGAGACAAATGGCAGTATTCATCCACAATTTTAAAAGAAAAGGGGGGATTG
GGGGGTACAGTGCAGGGGAAAGAATAGTAGACATAATAGCAACAGACATACAAACTAAAGAATTACAAAA
ACAAATTACAAAAATTCAAAATTTTCGGGTTTATTACAGGGACAGCAGAGATCCACTTTGGCGCCGGCTC
GAGGGGG
Features (pLannotate 1.2.2; 29 found; start..end, strand, type, name):
     14..80      +  CDS            small t antigen (fragment): SV40 (simian virus 40) small t antigen
    106..317     +  promoter       EF-1α core promoter: core promoter for human elongation factor EF-1α
    318..1256    +  intron         EF-1α intron A: intron upstream of the start codon of human EF-1α
   1278..1877    +  CDS            PuroR (fragment): puromycin N-acetyltransferase; pac from Streptomyces; confers resistance to puromycin
   1893..2481    +  misc_feature   WPRE: woodchuck hepatitis virus posttranscriptional regulatory element
   2532..2551    +  misc_feature   cPPT/CTS (fragment): central polypurine tract and central termination sequence of HIV-1
   2553..2786    +  LTR            3' LTR (ΔU3): self-inactivating 3' long terminal repeat (LTR) from HIV-1
   2864..2985    +  polyA_signal   SV40 poly(A) signal: SV40 polyadenylation signal
   3025..3160    +  rep_origin     SV40 ori: SV40 origin of replication
   3181..3199    -  promoter       T7 promoter: promoter for bacteriophage T7 RNA polymerase
   3207..3362    +  CDS            lacZα (fragment): LacZα fragment of β-galactosidase; lacZ fragment
   3367..3795    +  rep_origin     f1 ori (sequence partly withheld): f1 bacteriophage origin of replication; arrow indicates direction of (+) strand synthesis
   3848..3952    +  promoter       AmpR promoter: bla
   3953..4813    +  CDS            AmpR: β-lactamase; bla; confers resistance to ampicillin, carbenicillin, and related antibiotics
   4984..5572    +  rep_origin     ori: high-copy-number ColE1/pMB1/pBR322/pUC origin of replication
   5755..5847    +  CDS            lacI (fragment): lac repressor; lacI; The lac repressor binds to the lac operator to inhibit transcription in E. coli. This inhibition can be relieved by adding lactose or isopropyl-β-D-thiogalactopyranoside (IPTG).
   5860..5881    +  protein_bind   CAP binding site: CAP binding activates transcription in the presence of cAMP. E. coli catabolite activator protein
   5896..5926    +  promoter       lac promoter: promoter for the E. coli lac operon
   5934..5950    +  protein_bind   lac operator: The lac repressor binds to the lac operator to inhibit transcription in E. coli. This inhibition can be relieved by adding lactose or isopropyl-β-D-thiogalactopyranoside (IPTG). lac repressor encoded by lacI
   5995..6013    +  promoter       T3 promoter: promoter for bacteriophage T3 RNA polymerase
   6041..6267    +  promoter       RSV promoter: Rous sarcoma virus enhancer/promoter
   6268..6448    +  LTR            5' LTR (truncated): truncated 5' long terminal repeat (LTR) from HIV-1
   6495..6620    +  misc_feature   HIV-1 Ψ: packaging signal of human immunodeficiency virus type 1
   6604..6967    +  CDS            HIV-1 gag (fragment): gag protein from human immunodeficiency virus 1; gag
   7113..7346    +  misc_feature   RRE: The Rev response element (RRE) of HIV-1 allows for Rev-dependent mRNA export from the nucleus to the cytoplasm.
   7723..7749    +  CDS            Rev (fragment): human immunodeficiency virus 1 (HIV-1) Rev protein; rev; enhances nuclear export of unspliced and incompletely spliced viral mRNAs
   7753..7993    +  promoter       U6 promoter: RNA polymerase III promoter for human U6 snRNA
   8023..8098    +  misc_RNA       gRNA scaffold: guide RNA scaffold for the Streptococcus pyogenes CRISPR/Cas9 system
   8154..8271    +  misc_feature   cPPT/CTS: central polypurine tract and central termination sequence of HIV-1
