[The description below was written by a language model from this plasmid's Addgene catalogue record and pLannotate feature annotations shown in this document.]
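Description:
GK2 gRNA (BRDN0001487045) is a third-generation lentiviral guide RNA plasmid built on the lentiGuide-Puro backbone and designed to direct Streptococcus pyogenes Cas9 to the human GK2 gene. The guide was designed against the GK2 RefSeq transcript. The plasmid is propagated in E. coli as a high-copy construct through a ColE1/pUC-type origin, with β-lactamase conferring ampicillin resistance. An f1 origin, an SV40 origin and remnants of a lac/T7/T3 cloning region are also annotated in the backbone.

The viral portion is a self-inactivating HIV-1 transfer cassette. An RSV promoter fused to a truncated 5' LTR drives genomic RNA production in packaging cells without the need for Tat. This is followed by the Ψ packaging signal with a partial gag sequence, the Rev response element for Rev-dependent nuclear export, and a cPPT/CTS element that aids nuclear import. A ΔU3 3' LTR inactivates LTR promoter activity after integration.

Two expression units lie between the LTRs. In the first, a human U6 RNA polymerase III promoter transcribes the GK2-specific spacer fused to the Cas9 gRNA scaffold. In the second, the EF-1α core promoter with its intron A drives puromycin N-acetyltransferase, allowing puromycin selection of transduced mammalian cells. A WPRE downstream enhances transcript expression.

The plasmid does not encode Cas9, so it must be paired with a separate Cas9 vector or used in cells that already express the nuclease. It belongs to a human kinome gRNA collection and is suited to CRISPR knockout of GK2 in human cells.
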