Addgene plasmid #77911: GK2 gRNA (BRDN0001487045)
Purpose: 3rd generation lentiviral gRNA plasmid targeting human GK2
Depositing lab: John Doench & David Root. Depositing organization: Broad Institute. Publication: Optimized sgRNA design to maximize activity and minimize off-target effects of CRISPR-Cas9. Doench JG, Fusi N, Sullender M, Hegde M, Vaimberg EW, Donovan KF, Smith I, Tothova Z, Wilen C, Orchard R, Virgin HW, Listgarten J, Root DE. Nat Biotechnol. 2016 Jan 18. doi: 10.1038/nbt.3437. PubMed 26780180.
Backbone
  Vector backbone: lentiGuide-Puro
  Backbone manufacturer: Zhang Lab (Addgene plasmid # 52963)
  Vector type: Mammalian Expression, Lentiviral, CRISPR
  Selectable markers: Puromycin
Growth in bacteria
  Bacterial resistance: Ampicillin, 100 μg/mL
  Growth temperature: 37°C
  Growth strain: DH5alpha
  Copy number: High Copy
Gene/Insert
  Gene/Insert name: GK2 (alt names: GK2; NM_033214.2)
  gRNA/shRNA sequence: ATATCCAACATAAAAGCTGT
  Species: H. sapiens (human)
  Promoter: hU6
  Cloning method: Unknown
  Sequencing primers: 5′ U6-F; 3′ pS2-R
Terms and licenses: Academic/Nonprofit Terms; Industry Terms: Not Available to Industry
Depositor comments: The gRNA was designed to target the following Genbank reference sequence(s): NM_033214.2. Note that this plasmid does NOT contain Cas9. It should be used in conjunction with lentiCas9-Blast (Addgene #52962) or otherwise with cell lines already expressing Cas9. Browse the full kinome gRNA library at http://www.addgene.org/pooled-library/broadgpp-human-kinome/ or visit http://www.broadinstitute.org/rnai/public/ for detailed protocols and information.
How to cite: GK2 gRNA (BRDN0001487045) was a gift from John Doench & David Root (Addgene plasmid # 77911 ; http://n2t.net/addgene:77911 ; RRID:Addgene_77911)
