>Addgene plasmid #77911 | GK2 gRNA (BRDN0001487045) | depositor partial sequence | sequence record 145371 | Target Sequence
ATATCCAACATAAAAGCTGT
