>Addgene plasmid #77911 | GK2 gRNA (BRDN0001487045) | addgene partial sequence | sequence record 188637 | hU6-F
AGAAAGTAATAATTTCTTGGGTAGTTTGCAGTTTTAAAATTATGTTTTAAAATGGACTATCATATGCTTA
CCGTAACTTGAAAGTATTTCGATTTCTTGGCTTTATATATCTTGTGGAAAGGACGAAACACCGATATCCA
ACATAAAAGCTGTGTTTTAGAGCTAGAAATAGCAAGTTAAAATAAGGCTAGTCCGTTATCAACTTGAAAA
AGTGGCACCGAGTCGGTGCTTTTTTAAGCTTGGCGTAACTAGATCTTGAGACAAATGGCAGTATTCATCC
ACAATTTTAAAAGAAAAGGGGGGATTGGGGGGTACAGTGCAGGGGAAAGAATAGTAGACATAATAGCAAC
AGACATACAAACTAAAGAATTACAAAAACAAATTACAAAAATTCAAAATTTTCGGGTTTATTACAGGGAC
AGCAGAGATCCACTTTGGCGCCGGCTCGAGGGGGCCCGGGTGCAAAGATGGATAAAGTTTTAAACAGAGA
GGAATCTTTGCAGCTAATGGACCTTCTAGGTCTTGAAAGGAGTGGGAATTGGCTCCGGTGCCCGTCAGTG
GGCAGAGCGC
